Addgene plasmid #172307: pIVTR(AG)-TDsmURFP
Purpose: In vitro transcription of TDsmURFP
Depositing lab: Patrik Verstreken. Depositing organization: Vlaams Instituut voor Biotechnologie (VIB, vzw).
Backbone
  Vector backbone: pIVTR
  Backbone size w/o insert (bp): 2074
  Vector type: Other
Growth in bacteria
  Bacterial resistance: Ampicillin, 100 μg/mL
  Growth temperature: 37°C
  Growth strain: DH5alpha
  Copy number: High Copy
Gene/Insert
  Gene/Insert name: TDsmURFP
  Species: Other
  Insert size (bp): 888
  Promoter: T7 promoter A-initiating
  Cloning method: Restriction Enzyme; 5′ cloning site unknown (unknown if destroyed)
Terms and licenses: Academic/Nonprofit Terms; Industry Terms: Not Available to Industry
How to cite: pIVTR(AG)-TDsmURFP was a gift from Patrik Verstreken (Addgene plasmid # 172307 ; http://n2t.net/addgene:172307 ; RRID:Addgene_172307)
