[The description below was written by a language model from this plasmid's Addgene catalogue record and pLannotate feature annotations shown in this document.]
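Description:
pIVTR(AG)-TDsmURFP is a small (about 2.9 kb) bacterial plasmid designed as a template for in vitro transcription of mRNA encoding the near-infrared fluorescent protein TDsmURFP. It is built on the compact pIVTR backbone, which carries a high-copy ColE1/pUC-type origin of replication and a β-lactamase (AmpR) gene driven by its own bla promoter, so it is propagated in standard E. coli cloning strains under ampicillin selection. The record contains no mammalian promoter or eukaryotic selection marker. Expression in cells is therefore expected to come from delivering the synthesized RNA rather than from the plasmid itself.

The transcription unit begins with a bacteriophage T7 promoter that the catalogue describes as an A-initiating variant. The "(AG)" in the plasmid name presumably refers to the first transcribed nucleotides. The annotation software recognises only a fragment of the canonical T7 promoter, which is consistent with a modified initiation region. Such variants are commonly used with co-transcriptional cap analogues, although the record does not state this. A remnant of a pUC-type multiple cloning site follows, and then the 888 bp TDsmURFP open reading frame, which spans the numbering origin of the circular sequence.

TDsmURFP is a constitutively fluorescent, tandem-dimer small ultra-red protein derived from a Trichodesmium erythraeum phycobiliprotein, and it needs biliverdin as a cofactor to fluoresce. Downstream of the coding sequence lies a fragment of the human β-globin polyadenylation signal region, which probably serves as a 3′ untranslated element in the transcript. The cloning sites used for the insert are not recorded, and no epitope tags are annotated.
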