Features (pLannotate 1.2.2; 7 found; start..end, strand, type, name):
    412..545     +  polyA_signal   β-globin poly(A) (fragment): human β-globin polyadenylation signal
    609..1197    -  rep_origin     ori: high-copy-number ColE1/pMB1/pBR322/pUC origin of replication
   1368..2228    -  CDS            AmpR: β-lactamase; bla; confers resistance to ampicillin, carbenicillin, and related antibiotics
   2229..2333    -  promoter       AmpR promoter: bla
   2365..2381    +  promoter       T7 promoter (fragment): promoter for bacteriophage T7 RNA polymerase
   2429..2455    +  misc_feature   MCS (fragment): pUC18/19 multiple cloning site
   2459..378     +  CDS            TDsmURFP (across the origin): TDsmURFP is a basic (constitutively fluorescent) near ir fluorescent protein published in 2016, derived from Trichodesmium erythraeum IMS101. It requires the cofactor biliverdin for fluorescence.
>Addgene plasmid #172307 | pIVTR(AG)-TDsmURFP | addgene full sequence | sequence record 340448 | Addgene NGS Result
CGTGTAAACATCGCAACTCTGCTGACTGAGAACAAAAAGAAAATCGTTGATAAGGCGTCTCAGGATCTGT
GGCGTCGTCATCCAGATCTCATTGCGCCGGGCGGCATCGCTTTTAGTCAACGCGATCGTGCACTGTGCCT
GCGTGACTACGGCTGGTTTCTGCACCTGATCACGTTCTGTCTGCTGGCTGGTGATAAAGGTCCTATTGAA
TCCATCGGTCTAATTAGCATACGCGAAATGTACAACAGCCTGGGTGTGCCGGTTCCGGCTATGATGGAAT
CTATCCGTTGTCTGAAAGAGGCCTCCCTGTCACTGCTGGACGAGGAAGACGCCAATGAGACTGCACCGTA
CTTTGACTATATCATCAAGGCTATGTCCGAATTCCATCATCACCATCACCATTGAAAGCTTGCTCGCTTT
CTTGCTGTCCAATTTCTATTAAAGGTTCCTTTGTTCCCTAAGTCCAACTACTAAACTGGGGGATATTATG
AAGGGCCTTGAGCATCTGGATTCTGCCTAATAAAAAACATTTATTTTCATTGCAAAACCATGGGAGCAAA
AGGCCAGCAAAAGGCCAGGAACCGTAAAAAGGCCGCGTTGCTGGCGTTTTTCCATAGGCTCCGCCCCCCT
GACGAGCATCACAAAAATCGACGCTCAAGTCAGAGGTGGCGAAACCCGACAGGACTATAAAGATACCAGG
CGTTTCCCCCTGGAAGCTCCCTCGTGCGCTCTCCTGTTCCGACCCTGCCGCTTACCGGATACCTGTCCGC
CTTTCTCCCTTCGGGAAGCGTGGCGCTTTCTCATAGCTCACGCTGTAGGTATCTCAGTTCGGTGTAGGTC
GTTCGCTCCAAGCTGGGCTGTGTGCACGAACCCCCCGTTCAGCCCGACCGCTGCGCCTTATCCGGTAACT
ATCGTCTTGAGTCCAACCCGGTAAGACACGACTTATCGCCACTGGCAGCAGCCACTGGTAACAGGATTAG
CAGAGCGAGGTATGTAGGCGGTGCTACAGAGTTCTTGAAGTGGTGGCCTAACTACGGCTACACTAGAAGA
ACAGTATTTGGTATCTGCGCTCTGCTGAAGCCAGTTACCTTCGGAAAAAGAGTTGGTAGCTCTTGATCCG
GCAAACAAACCACCGCTGGTAGCGGTGGTTTTTTTGTTTGCAAGCAGCAGATTACGCGCAGAAAAAAAGG
ATCTCAAGAAGATCCTTTGATCTTTTCTACGGGGTCTGACGCTCAGTGGAACGAAAACTCACGTTAAGGG
ATTTTGGTCATGAGATTATCAAAAAGGATCTTCACCTAGATCCTTTTAAATTAAAAATGAAGTTTTAAAT
CAATCTAAAGTATATATGAGTAAACTTGGTCTGACAGTTACCAATGCTTAATCAGTGAGGCACCTATCTC
AGCGATCTGTCTATTTCGTTCATCCATAGTTGCCTGACTCCCCGTCGTGTAGATAACTACGATACGGGAG
GGCTTACCATCTGGCCCCAGTGCTGCAATGATACCGCGAGACCCACGCTCACCGGCTCCAGATTTATCAG
CAATAAACCAGCCAGCCGGAAGGGCCGAGCGCAGAAGTGGTCCTGCAACTTTATCCGCCTCCATCCAGTC
TATTAATTGTTGCCGGGAAGCTAGAGTAAGTAGTTCGCCAGTTAATAGTTTGCGCAACGTTGTTGCCATT
GCTACAGGCATCGTGGTGTCACGCTCGTCGTTTGGTATGGCTTCATTCAGCTCCGGTTCCCAACGATCAA
GGCGAGTTACATGATCCCCCATGTTGTGCAAAAAAGCGGTTAGCTCCTTCGGTCCTCCGATCGTTGTCAG
AAGTAAGTTGGCCGCAGTGTTATCACTCATGGTTATGGCAGCACTGCATAATTCTCTTACTGTCATGCCA
TCCGTAAGATGCTTTTCTGTGACTGGTGAGTACTCAACCAAGTCATTCTGAGAATAGTGTATGCGGCGAC
CGAGTTGCTCTTGCCCGGCGTCAATACGGGATAATACCGCGCCACATAGCAGAACTTTAAAAGTGCTCAT
CATTGGAAAACGTTCTTCGGGGCGAAAACTCTCAAGGATCTTACCGCTGTTGAGATCCAGTTCGATGTAA
CCCACTCGTGCACCCAACTGATCTTCAGCATCTTTTACTTTCACCAGCGTTTCTGGGTGAGCAAAAACAG
GAAGGCAAAATGCCGCAAAAAAGGGAATAAGGGCGACACGGAAATGTTGAATACTCATACTCTTCCTTTT
TCAATATTATTGAAGCATTTATCAGGGTTATTGTCTCATGAGCGGATACATATTTGAATGTATTTAGAAA
AATAAACAAATAGGGGTTCCGCGCACATTTCCCCGAAAAGTGCCACCTGACGTCTAATACGACTCACTAT
AAGGACATTTGCTTCTGACACAACTGTGTTCACTAGCAACCTCAAACAGAATTCGAGCTCGGTACCCGGG
GATCCATGAAAACTTCTGAACAACGTGTAAACATCGCAACTCTGCTGACTGAGAACAAAAAGAAAATCGT
TGATAAGGCGTCTCAGGATCTGTGGCGTCGTCATCCAGATCTCATTGCGCCGGGCGGCATCGCTTTTAGT
CAACGCGATCGTGCACTGTGCCTGCGTGACTACGGCTGGTTTCTGCACCTGATCACGTTCTGTCTGCTGG
CTGGTGATAAAGGTCCTATTGAATCCATCGGTCTAATTAGCATACGCGAAATGTACAACAGCCTGGGTGT
GCCGGTTCCGGCTATGATGGAATCTATCCGTTGTCTGAAAGAGGCCTCCCTGTCACTGCTGGACGAGGAA
GACGCCAATGAGACTGCACCGTACTTTGACTATATCATCAAGGCTATGTCCGGGCATGGCACCGGCAGCA
CCGGCAGCGGCAGCTCCGGCACCGCCTCCTCCGAGGACAACAACATGGCCATGAAAACTTCTGAACAA
